>Addgene plasmid #105204 | pLN592 (FuGW-S(USF1)p-mKate2) | addgene full sequence | sequence record 201278 | Addgene NGS Result
GGAAAACCCACCTCCTCCTCCTCTTGTGCTTCTAGCCAGGCACAATCAGCATTGGTAGCTGCTGTATTGC
TACTTGTGATTGCTCCATGTTTTTCTAGGTCTCGAGGTCGACGGTATCGATGCGGGGAGGCGGCCCAAAG
GGAGATCCGACTCGTCTGAGGGCGAAGGCGAAGACGCGGAAGAGGCCGCAGAGCCGGCAGCAGGCCGCGG
GAAGGAAGGTCCGCTGGATTGAGGGCCGAAGGGACGTAGCAGAAGGACGTCCCGCGCAGAATCCAGGTGG
CAACACAGGCGAGCAGCCAAGGAAAGGACGATGATTTCCCCGACAACACCACGGAATTGTCAGTGCCCAA
CAGCCGAGCCCCTGTCCAGCAGCGGGCAAGGCAGGCGGCGATGAGTTCCGCCGTGGCAATAGGGAGGGGG
AAAGCGAAAGTCCCGGAAAGGAGCTGACAGGTGGTGGCAATGCCCCAACCAGTGGGGGTTGCGTCAGCAA
ACACAGTGCACACCACGCCACGTTGCCTGACAACGGGCCACAACTCCTCATAAAGAGACAGCAACCAGGA
TTTATACAAGGAGGAGAAAATGAAAGCCATACGGGAAGCAATAGCATGATACAAAGGCATTAAAGCAGCG
TATCCACATAGCGTAAAAGGAGCAACATAGTTAAGAATACCAGTCAATCTTTCACAAATTTTGTAATCCA
GAGGTTGATTATCGATAAGCTTGATATCGCGGCCGCCCTGCACCTGCAGGCCACGTGCAGACCACGTGCT
CGCCACGTGCGACCCACGTGCCTACCACGTGCACTCCACGTGCTGCCCACGTGCGTACCACGTGCGGCGC
GCCAGACGCTAGCGGGGGGCTATAAAAGGGGGTGGGGGCGTTCGTCCTCACTCTAGATCTGCGATCTAAG
TAAGCTTGGCATTCCGGTACTGTTGGTAAACCAGCTCGCCACCATGGTGTCTAAGGGCGAAGAGCTGATT
AAGGAGAACATGCACATGAAGCTGTACATGGAGGGCACCGTGAACAACCACCACTTCAAGTGCACATCCG
AGGGCGAAGGCAAGCCCTACGAGGGCACCCAGACCATGAGAATCAAGGTGGTCGAGGGCGGCCCTCTCCC
CTTCGCCTTCGACATCCTGGCTACCAGCTTCATGTACGGCAGCAAAACCTTCATCAACCACACCCAGGGC
ATCCCCGACTTCTTTAAGCAGTCCTTCCCTGAGGGCTTCACATGGGAGAGAGTCACCACATACGAAGACG
GGGGCGTGCTGACCGCTACCCAGGACACCAGCCTCCAGGACGGCTGCCTCATCTACAACGTCAAGATCAG
AGGGGTGAACTTCCCATCCAACGGCCCTGTGATGCAGAAGAAAACACTCGGCTGGGAGGCCTCCACCGAG
ATGCTGTACCCCGCTGACGGCGGCCTGGAAGGCAGAAGCGACATGGCCCTGAAGCTCGTGGGCGGGGGCC
ACCTGATCTGCAACTTGAAGACCACATACAGATCCAAGAAACCCGCTAAGAACCTCAAGATGCCCGGCGT
CTACTATGTGGACAGAAGACTGGAAAGAATCAAGGAGGCCGACAAAGAGACCTACGTCGAGCAGCACGAG
GTGGCTGTGGCCAGATACTGCGACCTCCCTAGCAAACTGGGGCACAAACTTAATTGATAAACCGGTTGCA
GTCCCGGGTAAGCGGGACTCTGGGGTTCGAAATGACCGACCAAGCATTAACCAAACTGGATCTCTGCTGT
CCCTGTAATAAACCCGAAAATTTTGAATTTTTGTAATTTGTTTTTGTAATTCTTTAGTTTGTATGTCTGT
TGCTATTATGTCTACTATTCTTTCCCCTGCACTGTACCCCCCAATCCCCCCTTTTCTTTTAAAATTGTGG
ATGAATACTGCCATTTGTCTGCAGAATTGGCGCACGCAGTGCCGATCCGTTCACTAATCGAATGGATCTG
TCTCTGTCTCTCTCTCCACCTTCTTCTTCTATTCCTTCGGGCCTGTCGGGTCCCCTCGGGGTTGGGAGGT
GGGTCTGAAACGATAATGGTGAATATCCCTGCCTAACTCTATTCACTATAGAAAGTACAGCAAAAACTAT
TCTTAAACCTACCAAGCCTCCTACTATCATTATGAATAATTTTATATACCACAGCCAATTTGTTATGTTA
AACCAATTCCACAAACTTGCCCATTTATCTAATTCCAATAATTCTTGTTCATTCTTTTCTTGCTGGTTTT
GCGATTCTTCAATTAAGGAGTGTATTAAGCTTGTGTAATTGTTAATTTCTCTGTCCCACTCCATCCAGGT
CGTGTGATTCCAAATCTGTTCCAGAGATTTATTACTCCAACTAGCATTCCAAGGCACAGCAGTGGTGCAA
ATGAGTTTTCCAGAGCAACCCCAAATCCCCAGGAGCTGTTGATCCTTTAGGTATCTTTCCACAGCCAGGA
TTCTTGCCTGGAGCTGCTTGATGCCCCAGACTGTGAGTTGCAACAGATGCTGTTGCGCCTCAATAGCCCT
CAGCAAATTGTTCTGCTGCTGCACTATACCAGACAATAATTGTCTGGCCTGTACCGTCAGCGTCATTGAC
GCTGCGCCCATAGTGCTTCCTGCTGCTCCCAAGAACCCAAGGAACAAAGCTCCTATTCCCACTGCTCTTT
TTTCTCTCTGCACCACTCTTCTCTTTGCCTTGGTGGGTGCTACTCCTAATGGTTCAATTTTTACTACTTT
ATATTTATATAATTCACTTCTCCAATTGTCCCTCATATCTCCTCCTCCAGGTCTGAAGATCAGCGGCCGC
TTGCTGTGCGGTGGTCTTACTTTTGTTTTGCTCTTCCTCTATCTTGTCTAAAGCTTCCTTGGTGTCTTTT
ATCTCTATCCTTTGATGCACACAATAGAGGGTTGCTACTGTATTATATAATGATCTAAGTTCTTCTGATC
CTGTCTGAAGGGATGGTTGTAGCTGTCCCAGTATTTGTCTACAGCCTTCTGATGTTTCTAACAGGCCAGG
ATTAACTGCGAATCGTTCTAGCTCCCTGCTTGCCCATACTATATGTTTTAATTTATATTTTTTCTTTCCC
CCTGGCCTTAACCGAATTTTTTCCCATCGCGATCTAATTCTCCCCCGCTTAATACTGACGCTCTCGCACC
CATCTCTCTCCTTCTAGCCTCCGCTAGTCAAAATTTTTGGCGTACTCACCAGTCGCCGCCCCTCGCCTCT
TGCCGTGCGCGCTTCAGCAAGCCGAGTCCTGCGTCGAGAGAGCTCCTCTGGTTTCCCTTTCGCTTTCAAG
TCCCTGTTCGGGCGCCACTGCTAGAGATTTTCCACACTGACTAAAAGGGTCTGAGGGATCTCTAGTTACC
AGAGTCACACAACAGACGGGCACACACTACTTGAAGCACTCAAGGCAAGCTTTATTGAGGCTTAAGCAGT
GGGTTCCCTAGTTAGCCAGAGAGCTCCCAGGCTCAGATCTGGTCTAACCAGAGAGACCCAGTACAGGCAA
AACGCGCTGCTTATATAGACCTCCCACCGTACACGCCTACCGCCCATTTGCGTCAATGGGGCGGAGTTGT
TACGACATTTTGGAAAGTCCCGTTGATTTTGGTGCCAAAACAAACTCCCATTGACGTCAATGGGGTGGAG
ACTTGGAAATCCCCGTGAGTCAAACCGCTATCCACGCCCATTGATGTACTGCCAAAACCGCATCACCATG
GTAATAGCGATGACTAATACGTAGATGTACTGCCAAGTAGGAAAGTCCCATAAGGTCATGTACTGGGCAT
AATGCCAGGCGGGCCATTTACCGTCATTGACGTCAATAGGGGGCGTACTTGGCATATGATACACTTGATG
TACTGCCAAGTGGGCAGTTTACCGTAAATACTCCACCCATTGACGTCAATGGAAAGTCCCTATTGGCGTT
ACTATGGGAACATACGTCATTATTGACGTCAATGGGCGGGGGTCGTTGGGCGGTCAGCCAGGCGGGCCAT
TTACCGTAAGTTATGTAACGCGGAACTCCATATATGGGCTATGAACTAATGACCCCGTAATTGATTACTA
TTAATAACTAGTCAATAATCAATGTCAACGCGTATATCTGGCCCGTACATCGCGAAGCAGCGCAAAACGC
CTAACCCTAAGCAGATTCTTCATGCAATTGTCGGTCAAGCCTTGCCTTGTTGTAGCTTAAATTTTGCTCG
CGCACTACTCAGCGACCTCCAACACACAAGCAGGGAGCAGATACTGGCTTAACTATGCGGCATCAGAGCA
GATTGTACTGAGAGTGCACCATAGGGGATCGGGAGATCTCCCGATCCGTCGACGTCAGGTGGCACTTTTC
GGGGAAATGTGCGCGGAACCCCTATTTGTTTATTTTTCTAAATACATTCAAATATGTATCCGCTCATGAG
ACAATAACCCTGATAAATGCTTCAATAATATTGAAAAAGGAAGAGTATGAGTATTCAACATTTCCGTGTC
GCCCTTATTCCCTTTTTTGCGGCATTTTGCCTTCCTGTTTTTGCTCACCCAGAAACGCTGGTGAAAGTAA
AAGATGCTGAAGATCAGTTGGGTGCACGAGTGGGTTACATCGAACTGGATCTCAACAGCGGTAAGATCCT
TGAGAGTTTTCGCCCCGAAGAACGTTTTCCAATGATGAGCACTTTTAAAGTTCTGCTATGTGGCGCGGTA
TTATCCCGTATTGACGCCGGGCAAGAGCAACTCGGTCGCCGCATACACTATTCTCAGAATGACTTGGTTG
AGTACTCACCAGTCACAGAAAAGCATCTTACGGATGGCATGACAGTAAGAGAATTATGCAGTGCTGCCAT
AACCATGAGTGATAACACTGCGGCCAACTTACTTCTGACAACGATCGGAGGACCGAAGGAGCTAACCGCT
TTTTTGCACAACATGGGGGATCATGTAACTCGCCTTGATCGTTGGGAACCGGAGCTGAATGAAGCCATAC
CAAACGACGAGCGTGACACCACGATGCCTGTAGCAATGGCAACAACGTTGCGCAAACTATTAACTGGCGA
ACTACTTACTCTAGCTTCCCGGCAACAATTAATAGACTGGATGGAGGCGGATAAAGTTGCAGGACCACTT
CTGCGCTCGGCCCTTCCGGCTGGCTGGTTTATTGCTGATAAATCTGGAGCCGGTGAGCGTGGGTCTCGCG
GTATCATTGCAGCACTGGGGCCAGATGGTAAGCCCTCCCGTATCGTAGTTATCTACACGACGGGGAGTCA
GGCAACTATGGATGAACGAAATAGACAGATCGCTGAGATAGGTGCCTCACTGATTAAGCATTGGTAACTG
TCAGACCAAGTTTACTCATATATACTTTAGATTGATTTAAAACTTCATTTTTAATTTAAAAGGATCTAGG
TGAAGATCCTTTTTGATAATCTCATGACCAAAATCCCTTAACGTGAGTTTTCGTTCCACTGAGCGTCAGA
CCCCGTAGAAAAGATCAAAGGATCTTCTTGAGATCCTTTTTTTCTGCGCGTAATCTGCTGCTTGCAAACA
AAAAAACCACCGCTACCAGCGGTGGTTTGTTTGCCGGATCAAGAGCTACCAACTCTTTTTCCGAAGGTAA
CTGGCTTCAGCAGAGCGCAGATACCAAATACTGTTCTTCTAGTGTAGCCGTAGTTAGGCCACCACTTCAA
GAACTCTGTAGCACCGCCTACATACCTCGCTCTGCTAATCCTGTTACCAGTGGCTGCTGCCAGTGGCGAT
AAGTCGTGTCTTACCGGGTTGGACTCAAGACGATAGTTACCGGATAAGGCGCAGCGGTCGGGCTGAACGG
GGGGTTCGTGCACACAGCCCAGCTTGGAGCGAACGACCTACACCGAACTGAGATACCTACAGCGTGAGCT
ATGAGAAAGCGCCACGCTTCCCGAAGGGAGAAAGGCGGACAGGTATCCGGTAAGCGGCAGGGTCGGAACA
GGAGAGCGCACGAGGGAGCTTCCAGGGGGAAACGCCTGGTATCTTTATAGTCCTGTCGGGTTTCGCCACC
TCTGACTTGAGCGTCGATTTTTGTGATGCTCGTCAGGGGGGCGGAGCCTATGGAAAAACGCCAGCAACGC
GGCCTTTTTACGGTTCCTGGCCTTTTGCTGGCCTTTTGCTCACATGTTCTTTCCTGCGTTATCCCCTGAT
TCTGTGGATAACCGTATTACCGCCTTTGAGTGAGCTGATACCGCTCGCCGCAGCCGAACGACCGAGCGCA
GCGAGTCAGTGAGCGAGGAAGCGGAAGAGCGCCCAATACGCAAACCGCCTCTCCCCGCGCGTTGGCCGAT
TCATTAATGCAGCTGGCACGACAGGTTTCCCGACTGGAAAGCGGGCAGTGAGCGCAACGCAATTAATGTG
AGTTAGCTCACTCATTAGGCACCCCAGGCTTTACACTTTATGCTTCCGGCTCGTATGTTGTGTGGAATTG
TGAGCGGATAACAATTTCACACAGGAAACAGCTATGACCATGATTACGCCAAGCTCTAGCTAGAGGTCGA
CGGTATACAGACATGATAAGATACATTGATGAGTTTGGACAAACCACAACTAGAATGCAGTGAAAAAAAT
GCTTTATTTGTGAAATTTGTGATGCTATTGCTTTATTTGTAACCATTATAAGCTGCAATAAACAAGTTGG
GGTGGGCGAAGAACTCCAGCATGAGATCCCCGCGCTGGAGGATCATCCAGCCGGCGTCCCGGAAAACGAT
TCCGAAGCCCAACCTTTCATAGAAGGCGGCGGTGGAATCGAAATCTCGTAGCACGTGTCAGTCCTGCTCC
TCGGCCACGAAGTGCACGCAGTTGCCGGCCGGGTCGCGCAGGGCGAACTCCCGCCCCCACGGCTGCTCGC
CGATCTCGGTCATGGCCGGCCCGGAGGCGTCCCGGAAGTTCGTGGACACGACCTCCGACCACTCGGCGTA
CAGCTCGTCCAGGCCGCGCACCCACACCCAGGCCAGGGTGTTGTCCGGCACCACCTGGTCCTGGACCGCG
CTGATGAACAGGGTCACGTCGTCCCGGACCACACCGGCGAAGTCGTCCTCCACGAAGTCCCGGGAGAACC
CGAGCCGGTCGGTCCAGAACTCGACCGCTCCGGCGACGTCGCGCGCGGTGAGCACCGGAACGGCACTGGT
CAACTTGGCCATGGTTTAGTTCCTCACCTTGTCGTATTATACTATGCCGATATACTATGCCGATGATTAA
TTGTCAACACGTGCTGATCAGATCCGAAAATGGATATACAAGCTCCCGGGAGCTTTTTGCAAAAGCCTAG
GCCTCCAAAAAAGCCTCCTCACTACTTCTGGAATAGCTCAGAGGCAGAGGCGGCCTCGGCCTCTGCATAA
ATAAAAAAAATTAGTCAGCCATGGGGCGGAGAATGGGCGGAACTGGGCGGAGTTAGGGGCGGGATGGGCG
GAGTTAGGGGCGGGACTATGGTTGCTGACTAATTGAGATGCATGCTTTGCATACTTCTGCCTGCTGGGGA
GCCTGGGGACTTTCCACACCTGGTTGCTGACTAATTGAGATGCATGCTTTGCATACTTCTGCCTGCTGGG
GAGCCTGGGGACTTTCCACACCCTAACTGACACACATTCCACAGAATTAATTCGCGTTAAATTTTTGTTA
AATCAGCTCATTTTTTAACCAATAGGCCGAAATCGGCAAAATCCCTTATAAATCAAAAGAATAGACCGAG
ATAGGGT
[37 nt withheld, positions 7708-7744]
AAAGAACGTGGACTCCAACGTCAAAGG
[49 nt withheld, positions 7772-7820]
T
[91 nt withheld, positions 7822-7912]
G
[124 nt withheld, positions 7914-8037]
GGGGATACCCCCTAGAGCCCCAGCTGGTTCTTTCCGCCTCAGAAGCCATAGAGCCCACCGCATCCCCAGC
ATGCCTGCTATTGTCTTCCCAATCCTCCCCCTTGCTGTCCTGCCCCACCCCACCCCCCAGAATAGAATGA
CACCTACTCAGACAATGCGATGCAATTTCCTCATTTTATTAGGAAAGGACAGTGGGAGTGGCACCTTCCA
GGGTCAAGGAAGGCACGGGGGAGGGGCAAACAACAGATGGCTGGCAACTAGAAGGCACAGTCGAGGCTGA
TCAGCGGGTTTAAACGGGCCCTGCTAGAGATTTTCCACACTGACTAAAAGGGTCTGAGGGATCTCTAGTT
ACCAGAGTCACACAACAGACGGGCACACACTACTTGAAGCACTCAAGGCAAGCTTTATTGAGGCTTAAGC
AGTGGGTTCCCTAGTTAGCCAGAGAGCTCCCAGGCTCAGATCTGGTCTAACCAGAGAGACCCAGTACAGT
CCGGATGCAGCTCTCGGGCCATGTGATGAAATGCTAGGCGGCTGTCAAACCTCCACTCTAATACTTCTCT
CTCCGGGTCATCCATCCCATGCAGGCTCACAGGGTGTAACAAGCGGGTGTTCTCTCCTTCATTGGCTTCT
TCTACCTTCTCTTGCTCAACTGGTACTAGCTTGTAGCACCATCCAAAGGTCAGTGGATATCTGATCCCTG
GCCCTGGTGTGTAGTTCTGCCAATCAGGGAAGTAGCCTTGTGTGTGGTAGATCCACAGATCAAGGATATC
TTGTCTTCGTTGGGAGTGAATTAGCCCTTCCAGTCCCCCCTTTTCTTTTAAAAAGTGGCTAAGATCTACA
GCTGCCTTGTAAGTCATTGGTCTTAAAGGTACCTGAGGTGTGACT
Features (pLannotate 1.2.2; 29 found; start..end, strand, type, name):
    122..710     -  misc_feature   WPRE: woodchuck hepatitis virus posttranscriptional regulatory element
    710..729     -  misc_feature   MCS (fragment): pBluescript multiple cloning site
    954..1667    +  CDS            TagRFP: monomeric derivative of red fluorescent protein from Entacmaea quadricolor (Merzlyak et al., 2007) mammalian codon-optimized
   1767..1884    -  misc_feature   cPPT/CTS: central polypurine tract and central termination sequence of HIV-1
   1934..2034    -  CDS            Rev (fragment): human immunodeficiency virus 1 (HIV-1) Rev protein; rev; enhances nuclear export of unspliced and incompletely spliced viral mRNAs
   2411..2644    -  misc_feature   RRE: The Rev response element (RRE) of HIV-1 allows for Rev-dependent mRNA export from the nucleus to the cytoplasm.
   2790..3153    -  CDS            HIV-1 gag (fragment): gag protein from human immunodeficiency virus 1; gag
   3137..3262    -  misc_feature   HIV-1 Ψ: packaging signal of human immunodeficiency virus type 1
   3309..3489    -  LTR            5' LTR (truncated): truncated 5' long terminal repeat (LTR) from HIV-1
   3507..3706    -  promoter       CMV promoter: human cytomegalovirus (CMV) immediate early promoter
   3707..4086    -  enhancer       CMV enhancer: human cytomegalovirus immediate early enhancer
   4241..4293    +  misc_feature   bom (fragment): basis of mobility region from pBR322
   4352..4456    +  promoter       AmpR promoter: bla
   4457..5317    +  CDS            AmpR: β-lactamase; bla; confers resistance to ampicillin, carbenicillin, and related antibiotics
   5488..6076    +  rep_origin     ori: high-copy-number ColE1/pMB1/pBR322/pUC origin of replication
   6259..6351    +  CDS            lacI (fragment): lac repressor; lacI; The lac repressor binds to the lac operator to inhibit transcription in E. coli. This inhibition can be relieved by adding lactose or isopropyl-β-D-thiogalactopyranoside (IPTG).
   6364..6385    +  protein_bind   CAP binding site: CAP binding activates transcription in the presence of cAMP. E. coli catabolite activator protein
   6400..6430    +  promoter       lac promoter: promoter for the E. coli lac operon
   6438..6454    +  protein_bind   lac operator: The lac repressor binds to the lac operator to inhibit transcription in E. coli. This inhibition can be relieved by adding lactose or isopropyl-β-D-thiogalactopyranoside (IPTG). lac repressor encoded by lacI
   6527..6648    -  polyA_signal   SV40 poly(A) signal: SV40 polyadenylation signal
   6643..6768    -  CDS            ble (fragment): BLE_KLEPN - Experimental evidence at protein level: Swiss-Prot protein existence level 1. Binding protein with a strong affinity to the bleomycin family of antibiotics. Binds to CL990; an antimitotic-antibiotic compound. From Klebsiella pneumoniae.
   6778..7152    -  CDS            BleoR: antibiotic-binding protein; Sh ble from Streptoalloteichus hindustanus; confers resistance to bleomycin, phleomycin, and Zeocin™
   7171..7218    -  promoter       EM7 promoter: synthetic bacterial promoter&nbsp
   7266..7595    -  promoter       SV40 promoter: SV40 enhancer and early promoter
   7609..8037    -  rep_origin     f1 ori (sequence partly withheld): f1 bacteriophage origin of replication; arrow indicates direction of (+) strand synthesis
   8058..8079    -  promoter       SV40 promoter (fragment): SV40 enhancer and early promoter
   8083..8307    -  polyA_signal   bGH poly(A) signal: bovine growth hormone polyadenylation signal
   8339..8519    -  LTR            5' LTR (truncated): truncated 5' long terminal repeat (LTR) from HIV-1
   8526..185     -  CDS            nef (fragment) (across the origin): NEF_HV1H2 - Experimental evidence at protein level: Swiss-Prot protein existence level 1. Extracellular Nef protein targets CD4(+) T-lymphocytes for apoptosis by interacting with CXCR4 surface receptors. From Human immunodeficiency virus type 1 group M subtype B (isolate HXB2) (HIV-1).
