[The description below was written by a language model from this plasmid's Addgene catalogue record and pLannotate feature annotations shown in this document.]
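Description:
pLN592 (FuGW-S(USF1)p-mKate2) is a lentiviral transfer plasmid built on the FUGW backbone, designed for mammalian expression in synthetic biology applications. It is propagated in E. coli through a high-copy ColE1/pUC-type origin with ampicillin selection (AmpR under its own bla promoter). The backbone also carries an f1 origin and an SV40/EM7-driven bleomycin/Zeocin resistance cassette with an SV40 polyadenylation signal, located outside the viral genome.

The viral portion follows the usual HIV-1-derived layout. A CMV enhancer/promoter is fused to a truncated 5' LTR to drive genomic RNA production in packaging cells, followed by the Ψ packaging signal with a gag fragment, the Rev response element for Rev-dependent nuclear export, and the cPPT/CTS, which aids nuclear import. A WPRE downstream of the payload enhances transcript expression. The distal LTR is annotated as a truncated LTR with an adjacent nef fragment and is followed by a bGH polyadenylation signal.

The payload is a synthetic promoter, S(USF1)p, driving the far-red fluorescent protein mKate2. The annotation software labels the reporter coding sequence as TagRFP, a closely related Entacmaea quadricolor-derived protein. This reading frame is annotated on the opposite strand from the surrounding viral elements, which the record does not explain. The synthetic promoter itself is not annotated in the feature table, and its composition is not given; the name suggests responsiveness to the transcription factor USF1.

The construct serves as a fluorescent reporter of synthetic promoter activity. It was deposited with work on RNA-based immunomodulatory gene circuits for cancer immunotherapy.
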