Addgene plasmid #105204: pLN592 (FuGW-S(USF1)p-mKate2)
Purpose: synthetic promoter USF1 drives mKate2 expression
Depositing lab: Timothy Lu. Depositing organization: Massachusetts Institute of Technology. Publication: Synthetic RNA-Based Immunomodulatory Gene Circuits for Cancer Immunotherapy. Nissim L, Wu MR, Pery E, Binder-Nissim A, Suzuki HI, Stupp D, Wehrspaun C, Tabach Y, Sharp PA, Lu TK. Cell. 2017 Nov 16;171(5):1138-1150.e15. doi: 10.1016/j.cell.2017.09.049. Epub 2017 Oct 19. PubMed 29056342.
Backbone
  Vector backbone: FUGW
  Vector type: Mammalian Expression, Lentiviral, Synthetic Biology
Growth in bacteria
  Bacterial resistance: Ampicillin, 100 μg/mL
  Growth temperature: 37°C
  Growth strain: NEB Stable
  Copy number: Unknown
Gene/Insert
  Gene/Insert name: S(USF1)p-mKate2
  Species: Synthetic
Terms and licenses: Academic/Nonprofit Terms; Industry Terms: Not Available to Industry
How to cite: pLN592 (FuGW-S(USF1)p-mKate2) was a gift from Timothy Lu (Addgene plasmid # 105204 ; http://n2t.net/addgene:105204 ; RRID:Addgene_105204)
